>Addgene plasmid #40551 | pEMB52 / Urchin_LRRK2_1_335 | depositor full sequence | sequence record 52224 | pEMB52 / Urchin_LRRK2_1_335 sequence 8443 bps
GGAACGGCTCCGCCCACTATTAATGAAATTAAAAATTCCAATTTTAAAAAACGCAGCAAGAGAAACATTT
GTATGAAAGAATGCGTAGAAGGAAAGAAAAATGTCGTCGACATGCTGAACAACAAGATTAATATGCCTCC
GTGTATAAAAAAAATATTGAACGATTTGAAAGAAAACAATGTACCGCGCGGCGGTATGTACAGGAAGAGG
TTTATACTAAACTGTTACATTGCAAACGTGGTTTCGTGTGCCAAGTGTGAAAACCGATGTTTAATCAAGG
CTCTGACGCATTTCTACAACCACGACTCCAAGTGTGTGGGTGAAGTCATGCATCTTTTAATCAAATCCCA
AGATGTGTATAAACCACCAAACTGCCAAAAAATGAAAACTGTCGACAAGCTCTGTCCGTTTGCTGGCAAC
TGCAAGGGTCTCAATCCTATTTGTAATTATTGAATAATAAAACAATTATAAATGCTAAATTTGTTTTTTA
TTAACGATACAAACCAAACGCAACAAGAACATTTGTAGTATTATCTATAATTGAAAACGCGTAGTTATAA
TCGCTGAGGTAATATTTAAAATCATTTTCAAATGATTCACAGTTAATTTGCGACAATATAATTTTATTTT
CACATAAACTAGACGCCTTGTCGTCTTCTTCTTCGTATTCCTTCTCTTTTTCATTTTTCTCTTCATAAAA
ATTAACATAGTTATTATCGTATCCATATATGTATCTATCGTATAGAGTAAATTTTTTGTTGTCATAAATA
TATATGTCTTTTTTAATGGGGTGTATAGTACCGCTGCGCATAGTTTTTCTGTAATTTACAACAGTGCTAT
TTTCTGGTAGTTCTTCGGAGTGTGTTGCTTTAATTATTAAATTTATATAATCAATGAATTTGGGATCGTC
GGTTTTGTACAATATGTTGCCGGCATAGTACGCAGCTTCTTCTAGTTCAATTACACCATTTTTTAGCAGC
ACCGGATTAACATAACTTTCCAAAATGTTGTACGAACCGTTAAACAAAAACAGTTCACCTCCCTTTTCTA
TACTATTGTCTGCGAGCAGTTGTTTGTTGTTAAAAATAACAGCCATTGTAATGAGACGCACAAACTAATA
TCACAAACTGGAAATGTCTATCAATATATAGTTGCTGATCAGATCCTCATTGTTTGCCTCCCTGCTGCGG
TTTTTCACCGAAGTTCATGCCAGTCCAGCGTTTTTGCAGCAGAAAAGCCGCCGACTTCGGTTTGCGGTCG
CGAGTGAAGATCCCTTTCTTGTTACCGCCAACGCGCAATATGCCTTGCGAGGTCGCAAAATCGGCGAAAT
TCCATACCTGTTCACCGACGACGGCGCTGACGCGATCAAAGACGCGGTGATACATATCCAGCCATGCACA
CTGATACTCTTCACTCCACATGTCGGTGTACATTGAGTGCAGCCCGGCTAACGTATCCACGCCGTATTCG
GTGATGATAATCGGCTGATGCAGTTTCTCCTGCCAGGCCAGAAGTTCTTTTTCCAGTACCTTCTCTGCCG
TTTCCAAATCGCCGCTTTGGACATACCATCCGTAATAACGGTTCAGGCACAGCACATCAAAGAGATCGCT
GATGGTATCGGTGTGAGCGTCGCAGAACATTACATTGACGCAGGTGATCGGACGCGTCGGGTCGAGTTTA
CGCGTTGCTTCCGCCAGTGGCGCGAAATATTCCCGTGCACCTTGCGGACGGGTATCCGGTTCGTTGGCAA
TACTCCACATCACCACGCTTGGGTGGTTTTTGTCACGCGCTATCAGCTCTTTAATCGCCTGTAAGTGCGC
TTGCTGAGTTTCCCCGTTGACTGCCTCTTCGCTGTACAGTTCTTTCGGCTTGTTGCCCGCTTCGAAACCA
ATGCCTAAAGAGAGCGAAAAGCCGACAGCAGCAGTTTCATCAATCACCACGATGCCATGTTCATCTGCCC
AGTCGAGCATCTCTTCAGCGTAAGGGTAATGCGAGGTACGGTAGGAGTTGGCCCCAATCCAGTCCATTAA
TGCGTGGTCGTGCACCATCAGCACGTTATCGAATCCTTTGCCACGTAAGTCCGCATCTTCATGACGACCA
AAGCCAGTAAAGTAGAACGGTTTGTGGTTAATCAGGAACTGTTGGCCCTTCACTGCCACTGACCGGATGC
CGACGCGAAGCGGGTAGATATCACACTCTGTCTGGCTTTTGGCTGTGACGCACAGTTCATAGAGATAACC
TTCACCCGGTTGCCAGAGGTGCGGATTCACCACTTGCAAAGTCCCGCTAGTGCCTTGTCCAGTTGCAACC
ACCTGTTGATCCGCATCACGCAGTTCAACGCTGACATCACCATTGGCCACCACCTGCCAGTCAACAGACG
CGTGGTTACAGTCTTGCGCGACATGCGTCACCACGGTGATATCGTCCACCCAGGTGTTCGGCGTGGTGTA
GAGCATTACGCTGCGATGGATTCCGGCATAGTTAAAGAAATCATGGAAGTAAGACTGCTTTTTCTTGCCG
TTTTCGTCGGTAATCACCATTCCCGGCGGGATAGTCTGCCAGTTCAGTTCGTTGTTCACACAAACGGTGA
TACGTACACTTTTCCCGGCAATAACATACGGCGTGACATCGGCTTCAAATGGCGTATAGCCGCCCTGATG
CTCCATCACTTCCTGATTATTGACCCACACTTTGCCGTAATGAGTGACCGCATCGAAACGCAGCACGATA
CGCTGGCCTGCCCAACCTTTCGGTATAAAGACTTCGCGCTGATACCAGACGTTGCCCGCATAATTACGAA
TATCTGCATCGGCGAACTGATCGTTAAAACTGCCTGGCACAGCAATTGCCCGGCTTTCTTGTAACGCGCT
TTCCCACCAACGCTGATCAATTCCACAGTTTTCGCGATCCAGACTGAATGCCCACAGGCCGTCGAGTTTT
TTGATTTCACGGGTTGGGGTTTCTACAGGACGGACCATATTTATAGGTGTAATTTATGTAGCTGTAATTT
TTACCTTATTAATATTTTTTACGCTTTGCATTCGACGACTGAACTCCCAAATATATGTTTAACTCGTCTT
GGTCGTTTGAATTTTTGTTGCTGTGTTTCCTAATATTTTCCATCACCTTAAATATGTTATTGTAATCCTC
AATGTTGAACTTGCAATTGGACACGGCATAGTTTTCCATAGTCGTGTAAAACATGGTATTGGCTGCATTG
TAATACATCCGACTGAGCGGGTACGGATCTATGTGTTTGAGCAGCCTGTTCAAAAACTCTGCATCGTCGC
AAAACGGAATTTCGTCGACAGATCTGATCATGGAGATAATTAAAATGATAACCATCTCGCAAATAAATAA
GTATTTTACTGTTTTCGTAACAGTTTTGTAATAAAAAAACCTATAAATATAGGATCTATGCACCACCATC
ACCACCATCACCACTTGGTGCCCCGCGGATCCGGCCGTAAAGTGCCGCTACAGATCCTGGCCCCGGATGT
CACCTTAGCGGACCTGGAGGACAAGTTTTTACTGGACCCTCGAAAATTAAACTTCACCCAGCGCGCCGAA
AATCTCCTGGGCGATGGCAGCTTTGGGTCCGTTTACAAGGGGACGTACCGGGATAAACCTGTGGCCGTCA
AAGTGTTTAGTAAAGGGGGTGAATCTCACCCGCACCGACTTTTGCGGCAGGAAGTTACTGTGCTGCGCCA
CCTGCAACATCCGAGTTTAGTATCAATGGAGGGGGTGGGTCTGAACCCGCGCATTCTGGTCATGGAGCTT
GCGCCCCTGGGATCTTTGAACACGCTGCTGGCGAGTGGAAGAATCAAGAACCGTAACCTGCAACACCGAA
TAGCCATGCAGGTGGCGGAGGGACTGGCCTTCCTGCATAAAAACCGTATCGTATACCGTGATCTAAAACC
AGACAACGTACTGATTTTCAGTCTTGCCTTAGGCACACTGCAGAATGCGAAAATTTCGGATTACGGTATT
AGCCGTTTCGCTACCCCCTACGGCTTAAAATCCTCTGAGGGCACACCGGGCTATCGCGCTCCAGAAGTAA
TCCGGGGCACCAGCAATTATAATACAGAAGTGGACATCTATTCATTTGGTATCTTGCTCTATGAACTGGT
CTCAGAGGGTCACCGCCCATTCGAAGAGATGGAATTCCGTACCGAAATCGATGAAGCTGTTATTAAAGGC
CAGCATCTGCCGCCGATCTCACAGGGAGGTGTGGCGCCTTGGCCGGACTTGCAGGAATTAATAGATCATT
GTACCGAGCATGTTCCAGAAAGCCGCCCGACAGCGCAGGAAGCGTTTGAAAAACTGTCGAGCGCAGAAAT
GCTCTGCTTGAAACAAGCGTCGGCACTGCTTTCGGGCGTTAACGTCGAATGCCAAGCAGTTCGTACCTAT
CAAAAAGATGATCAAGAACGAACCGAAATTTGGCTTGCTGGTGGTGAGAAGAATAGCTGATAAGCTTGCG
GCCGCACTCGAGCACCACCACCACCACCACTAACCTAGGTAGCTGAGCGCATGCAAGCTGATCCGGGTTA
TTAGTACATTTATTAAGCGCTAGATTCTGTGCGTTGTTGATTTACAGACAATTGTTGTACGTATTTTAAT
AATTCATTAAATTTATAATCTTTAGGGTGGTATGTTAGAGCGAAAATCAAATGATTTTCAGCGTCTTTAT
ATCTGAATTTAAATATTAAATCCTCAATAGATTTGTAAAATAGGTTTCGATTAGTTTCAAACAAGGGTTG
TTTTTCCGAACCGATGGCTGGACTATCTAATGGATTTTCGCTCAACGCCACAAAACTTGCCAAATCTTGT
AGCAGCAATCTAGCTTTGTCGATATTCGTTTGTGTTTTGTTTTGTAATAAAGGTTCGACGTCGTTCAAAA
TATTATGCGCTTTTGTATTTCTTTCATCACTGTCGTTAGTGTACAATTGACTCGACGTAAACACGTTAAA
TAGAGCTTGGACATATTTAACATCGGGCGTGTTAGCTTTATTAGGCCGATTATCGTCGTCGTCCCAACCC
TCGTCGTTAGAAGTTGCTTCCGAAGACGATTTTGCCATAGCCACACGACGCCTATTAATTGTGTCGGCTA
ACACGTCCGCGATCAAATTTGTAGTTGAGCTTTTTGGAATTATTTCTGATTGCGGGCGTTTTTGGGCGGG
TTTCAATCTAACTGTGCCCGATTTTAATTCAGACAACACGTTAGAAAGCGATGGTGCAGGCGGTGGTAAC
ATTTCAGACGGCAAATCTACTAATGGCGGCGGTGGTGGAGCTGATGATAAATCTACCATCGGTGGAGGCG
CAGGCGGGGCTGGCGGCGGAGGCGGAGGCGGAGGTGGTGGCGGTGATGCAGACGGCGGTTTAGGCTCAAA
TGTCTCTTTAGGCAACACAGTCGGCACCTCAACTATTGTACTGGTTTCGGGCGCCGTTTTTGGTTTGACC
GGTCTGAGACGAGTGCGATTTTTTTCGTTTCTAATAGCTTCCAACAATTGTTGTCTGTCGTCTAAAGGTG
CAGCGGGTTGAGGTTCCGTCGGCATTGGTGGAGCGGGCGGCAATTCAGACATCGATGGTGGTGGTGGTGG
TGGAGGCGCTGGAATGTTAGGCACGGGAGAAGGTGGTGGCGGCGGTGCCGCCGGTATAATTTGTTCTGGT
TTAGTTTGTTCGCGCACGATTGTGGGCACCGGCGCAGGCGCCGCTGGCTGCACAACGGAAGGTCGTCTGC
TTCGAGGCAGCGCTTGGGGTGGTGGCAATTCAATATTATAATTGGAATACAAATCGTAAAAATCTGCTAT
AAGCATTGTAATTTCGCTATCGTTTACCGTGCCGATATTTAACAACCGCTCAATGTAAGCAATTGTATTG
TAAAGAGATTGTCTCAAGCTCGGATCGATCCCGCACGCCGATAACAAGCCTTTTCATTTTTACTACAGCA
TTGTAGTGGCGAGACACTTCGCTGTCGTCGAGGTTTAAACGCTTCCTCGCTCACTGACTCGCTGCGCTCG
GTCGTTCGGCTGCGGCGAGCGGTATCAGCTCACTCAAAGGCGGTAATACGGTTATCCACAGAATCAGGGG
ATAACGCAGGAAAGAACATGTGAGCAAAAGGCCAGCAAAAGGCCAGGAACCGTAAAAAGGCCGCGTTGCT
GGCGTTTTTCCATAGGCTCCGCCCCCCTGACGAGCATCACAAAAATCGACGCTCAAGTCAGAGGTGGCGA
AACCCGACAGGACTATAAAGATACCAGGCGTTTCCCCCTGGAAGCTCCCTCGTGCGCTCTCCTGTTCCGA
CCCTGCCGCTTACCGGATACCTGTCCGCCTTTCTCCCTTCGGGAAGCGTGGCGCTTTCTCATAGCTCACG
CTGTAGGTATCTCAGTTCGGTGTAGGTCGTTCGCTCCAAGCTGGGCTGTGTGCACGAACCCCCCGTTCAG
CCCGACCGCTGCGCCTTATCCGGTAACTATCGTCTTGAGTCCAACCCGGTAAGACACGACTTATCGCCAC
TGGCAGCAGCCACTGGTAACAGGATTAGCAGAGCGAGGTATGTAGGCGGTGCTACAGAGTTCTTGAAGTG
GTGGCCTAACTACGGCTACACTAGAAGGACAGTATTTGGTATCTGCGCTCTGCTGAAGCCAGTTACCTTC
GGAAAAAGAGTTGGTAGCTCTTGATCCGGCAAACAAACCACCGCTGGTAGCGGTGGTTTTTTTGTTTGCA
AGCAGCAGATTACGCGCAGAAAAAAAGGATCTCAAGAAGATCCTTTGATCTTTTCTACGGGGTCTGACGC
TCAGTGGAACGAAAACTCACGTTAAGGGATTTTGGTCATGAGATTATCAAAAAGGATCTTCACCTAGATC
CTTTTAAATTAAAAATGAAGTTTTAAATCAATCTAAAGTATATATGAGTAAACTTGGTCTGACAGTTACC
AATGCTTAATCAGTGAGGCACCTATCTCAGCGATCTGTCTATTTCGTTCATCCATAGTTGCCTGACTCCC
CGTCGTGTAGATAACTACGATACGGGAGGGCTTACCATCTGGCCCCAGTGCTGCAATGATACCGCGAGAC
CCACGCTCACCGGCTCCAGATTTATCAGCAATAAACCAGCCAGCCGGAAGGGCCGAGCGCAGAAGTGGTC
CTGCAACTTTATCCGCCTCCATCCAGTCTATTAATTGTTGCCGGGAAGCTAGAGTAAGTAGTTCGCCAGT
TAATAGTTTGCGCAACGTTGTTGCCATTGCTACAGGCATCGTGGTGTCACGCTCGTCGTTTGGTATGGCT
TCATTCAGCTCCGGTTCCCAACGATCAAGGCGAGTTACATGATCCCCCATGTTGTGCAAAAAAGCGGTTA
GCTCCTTCGGTCCTCCGATCGTTGTCAGAAGTAAGTTGGCCGCAGTGTTATCACTCATGGTTATGGCAGC
ACTGCATAATTCTCTTACTGTCATGCCATCCGTAAGATGCTTTTCTGTGACTGGTGAGTACTCAACCAAG
TCATTCTGAGAATAGTGTATGCGGCGACCGAGTTGCTCTTGCCCGGCGTCAATACGGGATAATACCGCGC
CACATAGCAGAACTTTAAAAGTGCTCATCATTGGAAAACGTTCTTCGGGGCGAAAACTCTCAAGGATCTT
ACCGCTGTTGAGATCCAGTTCGATGTAACCCACTCGTGCACCCAACTGATCTTCAGCATCTTTTACTTTC
ACCAGCGTTTCTGGGTGAGCAAAAACAGGAAGGCAAAATGCCGCAAAAAAGGGAATAAGGGCGACACGGA
AATGTTGAATACTCATACTCTTCCTTTTTCAATATTATTGAAGCATTTATCAGGGTTATTGTCTCATGAG
CGGATACATATTTGAATGTATTTAGAAAAATAAACAAATAGGGGTTCCGCGCACATTTCCCCGAAAAGTG
CCACCTG
[124 nt withheld, positions 7918-8041]
C
[91 nt withheld, positions 8043-8133]
A
[49 nt withheld, positions 8135-8183]
CCTTTGACGTTGGAGTCCACGTTCTTT
[37 nt withheld, positions 8211-8247]
ACCCTATCTCGGTCTATTCTTTTGATTTATAAGGGATTTTGCCGATTTCGGCCTATTGGTTAAAAAATGA
GCTGATTTAACAAAAATTTAACGCGAATTTTAACAAAATATTAACGTTTACAATTTCCCATTCGCCATTC
AGGCTGCGCAACTGTTGGGAAGGGCGATCGGTGCGGGCCTCTTCGCTATTACGCCA
Features (pLannotate 1.2.2; 13 found; start..end, strand, type, name):
    329..453     +  CDS            lef2: baculovirus late expression factor 2
    491..1096    +  CDS            ORF603: baculovirus ORF603 protein
   1167..2972    -  CDS            GUS: β-glucuronidase; uidA (or gusA) from E. coli
   2987..3302    -  promoter       p6.9 promoter: Autographa californica p6.9; baculovirus late basic protein promoter
   3317..3408    +  promoter       polyhedrin promoter: polh from Autographa californica; promoter for the baculovirus polyhedrin gene
   4493..4510    +  CDS            9xHis (fragment): 9xHis affinity tag
   4547..5904    +  misc_recomb    baculovirus recombination region (ORF1629): contains part of ORF1629
   5902..5979    -  CDS            P61 (fragment): P78_NPVAC - Experimental evidence at protein level: Swiss-Prot protein existence level 1. Plays a role in the transport of the nucleocapsids from the cytoplasm toward the host nucleus together with the host actin- polymerizing Arp2/3 complex. From Autographa californica nuclear polyhedrosis virus (AcMNPV).
   6167..6755    -  rep_origin     ori: high-copy-number ColE1/pMB1/pBR322/pUC origin of replication
   6926..7786    -  CDS            AmpR: β-lactamase; bla; confers resistance to ampicillin, carbenicillin, and related antibiotics
   7787..7891    -  promoter       AmpR promoter: bla
   7918..8373    +  rep_origin     f1 ori (sequence partly withheld): f1 bacteriophage origin of replication; arrow indicates direction of (+) strand synthesis
   8378..1       -  CDS            lacZα (fragment) (across the origin): LacZα fragment of β-galactosidase; lacZ fragment
