[The description below was written by a language model from this plasmid's Addgene catalogue record and pLannotate feature annotations shown in this document.]
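Description:
pEMB52 / Urchin_LRRK2_1_335 is a baculovirus transfer plasmid built on the pEMB52 backbone (Emerald) for expressing a fragment of the LRRK2 homologue from the purple sea urchin, Strongylocentrotus purpuratus, in insect cells. In E. coli it is maintained as a high-copy plasmid through a ColE1/pUC-type origin and selected with ampicillin via the β-lactamase gene and its native promoter. An f1 phage origin and a remnant of lacZα are also present as backbone elements.

The wild-type LRRK2 insert sits downstream of the AcMNPV polyhedrin (polH) promoter, a very late viral promoter that drives strong expression in infected insect cells. The name suggests the insert covers residues 1–335, although the record does not state this explicitly, and the insert itself is not annotated in the feature table; it was cloned between BamHI and HindIII sites that were destroyed in the process. The catalogue entry lists a 6xHis tag at the N terminus of the insert, whereas the annotation detects a short histidine-tag fragment about a kilobase downstream of the promoter, just before the ORF1629 region, so the tag's position should be checked against the sequence.

The expression cassette is flanked by baculoviral sequences, lef2/ORF603 on one side and the ORF1629 recombination region on the other, which allow homologous recombination with viral DNA to place the cassette at the polyhedrin locus. Within these flanks, and in the opposite orientation, a β-glucuronidase (GUS) gene under the late p6.9 promoter serves as a reporter for identifying recombinant virus. The construct is suited to producing His-tagged urchin LRRK2 protein for purification and for biochemical or structural work related to Parkinson's disease research.
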