Addgene plasmid #40551: pEMB52 / Urchin_LRRK2_1_335
Depositing lab: Michael J Fox Foundation MJFF. Depositing organization: Michael J Fox Foundation.
Backbone
  Vector backbone: pEMB52
  Backbone manufacturer: Emerald
  Vector type: Baculovirus
Growth in bacteria
  Bacterial resistance: Ampicillin, 100 μg/mL
  Growth temperature: 37°C
  Growth strain: Top10
  Copy number: High Copy
Gene/Insert
  Gene/Insert name: LRRK2
  Species: Strongylocentrotus purpuratus
  Mutation: WT
  Promoter: polH
  Tag / fusion protein: 6xHis (N terminal on insert)
  Cloning method: Restriction Enzyme; 5′ cloning site BamHI (destroyed during cloning); 3′ cloning site HindIII (destroyed during cloning)
  Sequencing primers: 5′ DSP2466For:GAATTTCGTCGACAGATC; 3′ DSP2466Rev:AATAACCCGGATCAGCTT
Terms and licenses: Academic/Nonprofit Terms; Industry Terms
How to cite: pEMB52 / Urchin_LRRK2_1_335 was a gift from Michael J Fox Foundation MJFF (Addgene plasmid # 40551 ; http://n2t.net/addgene:40551 ; RRID:Addgene_40551)
