>Addgene plasmid #40551 | pEMB52 / Urchin_LRRK2_1_335 | addgene partial sequence | sequence record 53822 | DSP2466For 5'-GAATTTCGTCGACAGATC-3'
CTCGCAAATAAATAAGTATTTTACTGTTTTCGTAACAGTTTTGTAATAAAAAAACCTATAAATATAGGAT
CTATGCACCACCATCACCACCATCACCACTTGGTGCCCCGCGGATCCGGCCGTAAAGTGCCGCTACAGAT
CCTGGCCCCGGATGTCACCTTAGCGGACCTGGAGGACAAGTTTTTACTGGACCCTCGAAAATTAAACTTC
ACCCAGCGCGCCGAAAATCTCCTGGGCGATGGCAGCTTTGGGTCCGTTTACAAGGGGACGTACCGGGATA
AACCTGTGGCCGTCAAAGTGTTTAGTAAAGGGGGTGAATCTCACCCGCACCGACTTTTGCGGCAGGAAGT
TACTGTGCTGCGCCACCTGCAACATCCGAGTTTAGTATCAATGGAGGGGGTGGGTCTGAACCCGCGCATT
CTGGTCATGGAGCTTGCGCCCCTGGGATCTTTGAACACGCTGCTGGCGAGTGGAAGAATCAAGAACCGTA
ACCTGCAACACCGAATAGCCATGCAGGTGGCGGAGGGACTGGCCTTCCTGCATAAAAACCGTATCGTATA
CCGTGATCTAAAACCAGACAACGTACTGATTTTCAGTCTTGCCTTAGGCACACTGCAGAATGCGAAAATT
TCGGATTACGGTATTAGCCGTTTCGCTACCCCCTACGGCTTAAAATCCTCTGAGGGCACACCGGGCTATC
GCGCTCCAGAAGTAATCCGGGGCACCAGCAATTATAATACAGAAGTGGACATCTATTCATTTGGTATCTT
GCTCTATGAACTGGTCTCAGAGGGTCACCGCCCATTCGAAGAGATGGAATTCCGTACCGAAATCGATGAA
GCTGTTATTAAAGGCCAGCATCTGCCGCCGATCT
