>Addgene plasmid #40551 | pEMB52 / Urchin_LRRK2_1_335 | addgene partial sequence | sequence record 53823 | DSP2466Rev 5'-AATAACCCGGATCAGCTT-3'
GTGGTGGTGGTGGTGGTGCTCGAGTGCGGCCGCAAGCTTATCAGCTATTCTTCTCACCACCAGCAAGCCA
AATTTCGGTTCGTTCTTGATCATCTTTTTGATAGGTACGAACTGCTTGGCATTCGACGTTAACGCCCGAA
AGCAGTGCCGACGCTTGTTTCAAGCAGAGCATTTCTGCGCTCGACAGTTTTTCAAACGCTTCCTGCGCTG
TCGGGCGGCTTTCTGGAACATGCTCGGTACAATGATCTATTAATTCCTGCAAGTCCGGCCAAGGCGCCAC
ACCTCCCTGTGAGATCGGCGGCAGATGCTGGCCTTTAATAACAGCTTCATCGATTTCGGTACGGAATTCC
ATCTCTTCGAATGGGCGGTGACCCTCTGAGACCAGTTCATAGAGCAAGATACCAAATGAATAGATGTCCA
CTTCTGTATTATAATTGCTGGTGCCCCGGATTACTTCTGGAGCGCGATAGCCCGGTGTGCCCTCAGAGGA
TTTTAAGCCGTAGGGGGTAGCGAAACGGCTAATACCGTAATCCGAAATTTTCGCATTCTGCAGTGTGCCT
AAGGCAAGACTGAAAATCAGTACGTTGTCTGGTTTTAGATCACGGTATACGATACGGTTTTTATGCAGGA
AGGCCAGTCCCTCCGCCACCTGCATGGCTATTCGGTGTTGCAGGTTACGGTTCTTGATTCTTCCACTCGC
CAGCAGCGTGTTCAAAGATCCCAGGGGCGCAAGCTCCATGACCAGAATGCGCGGGTTCAGACCCACCCCC
TCCATTGATACTAAACTCGGATGTTGCAGGTGGCGCAGCACAGTAACTTCCTGCCGCAAAAGTCGGTGCG
GGTGAGATTCACCCC
